Addgene plasmid #61829: pInducer21 Flag-Sesn2
Purpose: Dox inducible lentivirial expression of Flag-Sesn2 (mouse)
Depositing lab: Ming Li. Depositing organization: Memorial Sloan-Kettering Cancer Center. Publication: Sestrins function as guanine nucleotide dissociation inhibitors for Rag GTPases to control mTORC1 signaling. Peng M, Yin N, Li MO. Cell. 2014 Sep 25;159(1):122-33. doi: 10.1016/j.cell.2014.08.038. PubMed 25259925.
Backbone
  Vector backbone: pInducer21
  Backbone size w/o insert (bp): 13000
  Total vector size (bp): 14440
  Vector type: Mammalian Expression
  Selectable markers: EGFP
Growth in bacteria
  Bacterial resistance: Ampicillin, 100 μg/mL
  Growth temperature: 37°C
  Growth strain: Stbl3
  Copy number: High Copy
Gene/Insert
  Gene/Insert name: Sesn2
  Species: M. musculus (mouse)
  Insert size (bp): 1440
  Mutation: none
  Entrez Gene: Sesn2 (a.k.a. HI95, SEST2, Ses2)
  Promoter: CMV
  Tag / fusion protein: Flag (N terminal on insert)
  Cloning method: Gateway Cloning
  Sequencing primers: 5′ pInducer20 5 Primer: aagtgaaagtcgagctcggta
Terms and licenses: Academic/Nonprofit Terms; Industry Terms: Not Available to Industry
How to cite: pInducer21 Flag-Sesn2 was a gift from Ming Li (Addgene plasmid # 61829 ; http://n2t.net/addgene:61829 ; RRID:Addgene_61829)
