[The description below was written by a language model from this plasmid's Addgene catalogue record.]
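Description:
pInducer21 Flag-Sesn2 is a doxycycline-inducible lentiviral expression plasmid carrying mouse Sestrin 2 (Sesn2) in the pInducer21 backbone. The catalogue classifies it as a mammalian expression vector of about 14.4 kb in total, made up of a roughly 13 kb backbone and a 1,440 bp insert. It is maintained in bacteria as a high-copy plasmid under ampicillin selection. The listed host is the Stbl3 strain, a choice commonly made for lentiviral plasmids because it limits recombination between their repeated elements. No feature table accompanies the record, so the origin of replication, the long terminal repeats, the packaging elements and the components of the inducible system are not itemised individually.

The Sesn2 coding sequence is unmutated, carries an N-terminal Flag epitope tag and was introduced by Gateway recombination cloning. The promoter is recorded as CMV. Because the stated purpose is dox-inducible expression, this is presumably a tetracycline-responsive promoter built on a minimal CMV core rather than a constitutive CMV promoter, although the record does not say so explicitly. EGFP is listed as the selectable marker, so transduced mammalian cells are identified or sorted by fluorescence rather than by drug resistance.

The construct is intended for packaging into lentivirus and stable delivery into mammalian cells, where adding doxycycline switches on Flag-Sesn2. The Flag tag allows the protein to be detected or immunoprecipitated. The associated publication concerns Sestrins acting as guanine nucleotide dissociation inhibitors for Rag GTPases in the control of mTORC1 signalling, which points to its use in controlled Sesn2 expression experiments on that pathway.
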