>Addgene plasmid #61829 | pInducer21 Flag-Sesn2 | addgene partial sequence | sequence record 102380 | LNCX 5'-AGCTCGTTTAGTGAACCGTCAGATC-3'
GACACCGGGACCGATCCAGCCTCCGCGGCCCCGAACATAGTCCAGTGTGGTGGAATTCTGCAGATATCAA
CAAGTTTGTACAAAAAAGCAGGCTACCATGGACTACAAAGACGATGACGACAAGATGATCGTAGCGGACT
CCGAGTGCCATTCCGAGATCAAGGGCTACCTGCCGTTCACCAGGGGTGGTGTGGCCGGCCCCGAGACCCG
AGAGGAGCATCGGGAGGGCCAGGCTCGGCGAGGCTCTCGAGGGCCCAGCGCTTTCATTCCAGTGGAAGAG
ATCCTTCGGGAAGGAGCTGAGAGCCTGGAGCAGCACCTGGGGCTCGAGGCCCTGATGTCCTCAGGGCGGG
TGGACAACCTGGCGGTGGTGATGGGTCTACACCCGGACTACCTTAGCAGCTTCTGGCGCCTGCATTACCT
GCTGCTGCATACGGATGGGCCCCTGGCCAGCTCCTGGCGCCACTACATTGCCATCATGGCTGCTGCCCGT
CACCAGTGTTCTTACCTGGTGGGTTCCCACATGACTGAGTTCCTGCAGACCGGCGGTGACCCCGAGTGGC
TGCTGGGCCTTCACCGGGCCCCTGAGAAGCTCCGCAAGCTCAGCGAGGTCAACAAGTTACTGGCGCATCG
GCCGTGGCTCATCACCAAGGAGCATATCC
