>Addgene plasmid #61829 | pInducer21 Flag-Sesn2 | addgene partial sequence | sequence record 102382 | pPHAGE-3 5'-GCT CCA GAC TGC CTT GGG AAA AGC-3'
TCATTACTAAGCGTAGTCTGGGACGTCGTATGGGTATTCGAACCGCGGGCCCTCTAGACTCGAGCGGCCG
CCACTGTGCTGGATATCAACCACTTTGTACAAGAAAGCTGGGTTCAGGTCATGTAGCGGGTGATGGCGCG
CAGGGCATAGAGCAGGGCCGCTTGCATGCGGGCTTCAAGGAGCAGCAAGTTCACATGAACCTTCTCTGAG
TGGCGGAAGTGCCTCCAAAAGAGGTTGTACATCCTACGGGTCGTCTTCTCAGGGTAGCAGGCCACCGTCT
TGATATAGATTTTGAGGTTCCGTTCCAGGAGCTGGTTTACCTCGCCGTAATCATAGTCATCGTATCTGAT
GCCAAAGACGCAGTGGATGTAGTTCCAGATGGCCCTGCGGAGCATGGAGGTGTCCACGCCACTGTGCATG
GCGATGGTGTTATAGGTGAGGCTGCAGGCTACCTGGAACTTCTCATCCAGCAGCTGCCCTCCCTCAGGGT
AGAGCCTCTGGATCAGCGAGTAGCCATGGTCTTCCCAGGTATAATCCTGGGCACGGAAGGTTGGGGGCGC
CTGAGTCCCTCGACGAGTGAAGTCTTCATATCCAAATGCGGGGTCCTCCACAAAGCATAGGATGTCTGGG
TGTGGAGAAGGCTCCAGGATATCCGCTGAGGGGGTCACCAGCAGGCTTTCTGACTTCTCCAGCTC
