>Addgene plasmid #61829 | pInducer21 Flag-Sesn2 | addgene partial sequence | sequence record 102559 | EF1a-F 5'-TCAAGCCTCAGACAGTGGTTC-3'
CGGCCGCCATGCTAGTAAATTGTCCGCTAAATTCTGGCCGTTTTTGGCTTTTTTGTTAGACGGATCCATA
ACTTCGTATAATGTATGCTATACGAAGTTATGCCACCATGTCTAGACTGGACAAGAGCAAAGTCATAAAC
GGAGCTCTGGAATTACTCAATGGTGTCGGTATCGAAGGCCTGACGACAAGGAAACTCGCTCAAAAGCTGG
GAGTTGAGCAGCCTACCCTGTACTGGCACGTGAAGAACAAGCGGGCCCTGCTCGATGCCCTGCCAATCGA
GATGCTGGACAGGCATCATACCCACTTCTGCCCCCTGGAAGGCGAGTCATGGCAAGACTTTCTGCGGAAC
AACGCCAAGTCATACCGCTGTGCTCTCCTCTCACATCGCGACGGGGCTAAAGTGCATCTCGGCACCCGCC
CAACAGAGAAACAGTACGAAACCCTGGAAAATCAGCTCGCGTTCCTGTGTCAGCAAGGCTTCTCCCTGGA
GAACGCACTGTACGCTCTGTCCGCCGTGGGCCACTTT
