>Addgene plasmid #61829 | pInducer21 Flag-Sesn2 | addgene partial sequence | sequence record 102560 | IRES-F 5'-TGGCTCTCCTCAAGCGTATT-3'
TTGTATGGGATCTGATCTGGGGCCTCGGTGCACATGCTTTACATGTGTTTAGTCGAGGTTAAAAAAACGT
CTAGGCCCCCCGAACCACGGGGACGTGGTTTTCCTTTGAAAAACACGATGATAAGCTTACCGGTCCACCA
TGGTGAGCAAGGGCGAGGAGCTGTTCACCGGGGTGGTGCCCATCCTGGTCGAGCTGGACGGCGACGTAAA
CGGCCACAAGTTCAGCGTGTCCGGCGAGGGCGAGGGCGATGCCACCTACGGCAAGCTGACCCTGAAGTTC
ATCTGCACCACCGGCAAGCTGCCCGTGCCCTGGCCCACCCTCGTGACCACCCTGACCTACGGCGTGCAGT
GCTTCAGCCGCTACCCCGACCACATGAAGCAGCACGACTTCTTCAAGTCCGCCATGCCCGAAGGCTACGT
CCAGGAGCGCACCATCTTCTTCAAGGACGACGGCAACTACAAGACCCGCGCCGAGGTGAAGTTCGAGGGC
GACACCCTGGTGAACCGCATCGAGCT
